Addgene plasmid #184982: pSCL.113
Purpose: Test effect of extending a1/a2 on FAA1 editing rates in yeast
Depositing lab: Seth Shipman. Depositing organization: J. David Gladstone Institutes. Publication: Precise genome editing across kingdoms of life using retron-derived DNA. Lopez SC, Crawford KD, Lear SK, Bhattarai-Kline S, Shipman SL. Nat Chem Biol. 2022 Feb;18(2):199-206. doi: 10.1038/s41589-021-00927-y. Epub 2021 Dec 23. PubMed 34949838.
Backbone
  Vector backbone: pZS165 (Addgene plasmid #114451)
  Vector type: Yeast Expression
Growth in bacteria
  Bacterial resistance: Ampicillin, 100 μg/mL
  Growth temperature: 37°C
  Growth strain: DH5alpha
  Copy number: High Copy
Gene/Insert
  Gene/Insert name: Eco1 editing ncRNA and gRNA, FAA1 P233X, a1/a2 length: 27 v1
  gRNA/shRNA sequence: gctaaaggtcttgatatc
  Species: E. coli
  Mutation: FAA1 donor P233stop, a1/a2 length extended to 27 bp
  Promoter: Gal7
  Cloning method: Gibson Cloning
Terms and licenses: Academic/Nonprofit Terms; Industry Terms: Not Available to Industry
How to cite: pSCL.113 was a gift from Seth Shipman (Addgene plasmid # 184982 ; http://n2t.net/addgene:184982 ; RRID:Addgene_184982)
