[The description below was written by a language model from this plasmid's Addgene catalogue record and pLannotate feature annotations shown in this document.]
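Description:
pSCL.113 is a yeast expression shuttle plasmid built on the pZS165 backbone and used for retron-based genome editing in Saccharomyces cerevisiae. In E. coli it is maintained through a high-copy ColE1/pUC-type origin with ampicillin selection (AmpR under its bla promoter). In yeast it is carried as a low-copy centromeric plasmid via a CEN6/ARS element and selected with the URA3 auxotrophic marker, which can also be counterselected with 5-FOA. An f1 origin and fragments of lacZα, a T7 promoter, bom and rop are annotated as remnants of the parental cloning vector.

The payload is a chimeric transcript, recorded as driven by the galactose-inducible Gal7 promoter (which the feature table does not annotate), that joins the E. coli Eco1 retron non-coding RNA to a Cas9 guide RNA. The annotated features match this design: a hammerhead ribozyme fragment lies upstream, a FAA1 fragment marks the repair donor embedded in the retron ncRNA, and an S. pyogenes tracrRNA-derived scaffold fragment marks the guide. When the retron reverse transcriptase is present, the ncRNA is reverse transcribed into single-stranded donor DNA, while the guide directs Cas9 cleavage at the FAA1 locus. The donor then templates installation of a P233-to-stop change. Neither a reverse transcriptase nor Cas9 appears in the feature table, so they are presumably supplied from elsewhere.

In this variant, the complementary a1/a2 regions that flank the retron ncRNA are extended to 27 bp (version 1). The stated purpose of the plasmid is to test how a1/a2 extension affects FAA1 editing rates in yeast.
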