Features (pLannotate 1.2.2; 16 found; start..end, strand, type, name):
    127..231     +  promoter       AmpR promoter: bla
    232..1092    +  CDS            AmpR: β-lactamase; bla; confers resistance to ampicillin, carbenicillin, and related antibiotics
   1263..1851    +  rep_origin     ori: high-copy-number ColE1/pMB1/pBR322/pUC origin of replication
   2288..2312    +  misc_RNA       sTRSV HHRz (fragment): hammerhead ribozyme from the tobacco ringspot virus satellite RNA (Khvorova et al., 2003)
   2437..2577    -  CDS            FAA1 (fragment): LCF1_YEAST - Experimental evidence at protein level: Swiss-Prot protein existence level 1. Activates long-chain fatty acids (LCFA) by esterification of the fatty acids into metabolically active CoA-thioesters for subsequent degradation or incorporation into phospholipids. Also facilitates the transport of LCFAs into the cell, either by active transport or by decreasing the intracellular LCFA concentration (PubMed:8206942, PubMed:11477098, PubMed:12601005, PubMed:27136724). It may supplement intracellular myristoyl-CoA pools from exogenous myristate. Preferentially acts on C12:0-C16:0 fatty aci
   2620..2687    +  misc_RNA       tracrRNA (fragment): trans-activating CRISPR RNA for the Streptococcus pyogenes CRISPR/Cas9 system
   2858..2877    +  promoter       LEU2 promoter (fragment): S. cerevisiae LEU2
   3134..3152    -  promoter       T7 promoter: promoter for bacteriophage T7 RNA polymerase
   3160..3315    +  CDS            lacZα (fragment): LacZα fragment of β-galactosidase; lacZ fragment
   3319..3747    +  rep_origin     f1 ori (sequence partly withheld): f1 bacteriophage origin of replication; arrow indicates direction of (+) strand synthesis
   3775..3826    -  misc_feature   bom (fragment): basis of mobility region from pBR322
   3905..4708    -  CDS            URA3: orotidine-5'-phosphate decarboxylase, required for uracil biosynthesis; S. cerevisiae URA3; yeast auxotrophic marker, counterselectable with 5-fluoroorotic acid (5-FOA)
   4709..4924    -  promoter       URA3 promoter: S. cerevisiae URA3
   4932..4981    -  misc_feature   bom (fragment): basis of mobility region from pBR322
   5083..5118    -  CDS            rop (fragment): Rop protein, which maintains plasmids at low copy number; rop
   5186..90      -  misc_feature   CEN/ARS (across the origin): S. cerevisiae CEN6 centromere fused to an autonomously replicating sequence
>Addgene plasmid #184982 | pSCL.113 | addgene full sequence | sequence record 376532 | Addgene NGS Result
TTTTCTTTAATTTCTTTTTTTACTTTCTATTTTTAATTTATATATTTATATTAAAAAATTTAAATTATAA
TTATTTTTATAGCACGTGATGAAAAGGACCCAGGTGGCACTTTTCGGGGAAATGTGCGCGGAACCCCTAT
TTGTTTATTTTTCTAAATACATTCAAATATGTATCCGCTCATGAGACAATAACCCTGATAAATGCTTCAA
TAATATTGAAAAAGGAAGAGTATGAGTATTCAACATTTCCGTGTCGCCCTTATTCCCTTTTTTGCGGCAT
TTTGCCTTCCTGTTTTTGCTCACCCAGAAACGCTGGTGAAAGTAAAAGATGCTGAAGATCAGTTGGGTGC
ACGAGTGGGTTACATCGAACTGGATCTCAACAGCGGTAAGATCCTTGAGAGTTTTCGCCCCGAAGAACGT
TTTCCAATGATGAGCACTTTTAAAGTTCTGCTATGTGGCGCGGTATTATCCCGTATTGACGCCGGGCAAG
AGCAACTCGGTCGCCGCATACACTATTCTCAGAATGACTTGGTTGAGTACTCACCAGTCACAGAAAAGCA
TCTTACGGATGGCATGACAGTAAGAGAATTATGCAGTGCTGCCATAACCATGAGTGATAACACTGCGGCC
AACTTACTTCTGACAACGATCGGAGGACCGAAGGAGCTAACCGCTTTTTTGCACAACATGGGGGATCATG
TAACTCGCCTTGATCGTTGGGAACCGGAGCTGAATGAAGCCATACCAAACGACGAGCGTGACACCACGAT
GCCTGTAGCAATGGCAACAACGTTGCGCAAACTATTAACTGGCGAACTACTTACTCTAGCTTCCCGGCAA
CAATTAATAGACTGGATGGAGGCGGATAAAGTTGCAGGACCACTTCTGCGCTCGGCCCTTCCGGCTGGCT
GGTTTATTGCTGATAAATCTGGAGCCGGTGAGCGTGGGTCTCGCGGTATCATTGCAGCACTGGGGCCAGA
TGGTAAGCCCTCCCGTATCGTAGTTATCTACACGACGGGGAGTCAGGCAACTATGGATGAACGAAATAGA
CAGATCGCTGAGATAGGTGCCTCACTGATTAAGCATTGGTAACTGTCAGACCAAGTTTACTCATATATAC
TTTAGATTGATTTAAAACTTCATTTTTAATTTAAAAGGATCTAGGTGAAGATCCTTTTTGATAATCTCAT
GACCAAAATCCCTTAACGTGAGTTTTCGTTCCACTGAGCGTCAGACCCCGTAGAAAAGATCAAAGGATCT
TCTTGAGATCCTTTTTTTCTGCGCGTAATCTGCTGCTTGCAAACAAAAAAACCACCGCTACCAGCGGTGG
TTTGTTTGCCGGATCAAGAGCTACCAACTCTTTTTCCGAAGGTAACTGGCTTCAGCAGAGCGCAGATACC
AAATACTGTTCTTCTAGTGTAGCCGTAGTTAGGCCACCACTTCAAGAACTCTGTAGCACCGCCTACATAC
CTCGCTCTGCTAATCCTGTTACCAGTGGCTGCTGCCAGTGGCGATAAGTCGTGTCTTACCGGGTTGGACT
CAAGACGATAGTTACCGGATAAGGCGCAGCGGTCGGGCTGAACGGGGGGTTCGTGCACACAGCCCAGCTT
GGAGCGAACGACCTACACCGAACTGAGATACCTACAGCGTGAGCTATGAGAAAGCGCCACGCTTCCCGAA
GGGAGAAAGGCGGACAGGTATCCGGTAAGCGGCAGGGTCGGAACAGGAGAGCGCACGAGGGAGCTTCCAG
GGGGAAACGCCTGGTATCTTTATAGTCCTGTCGGGTTTCGCCACCTCTGACTTGAGCGTCGATTTTTGTG
ATGCTCGTCAGGGGGGCGGAGCCTATGGAAAAAGGCCAGCAACGCGGCCTTTTTACGGTTCCTGGCCTTT
TGCTGGCCTTTTGCTGGCCTTTTGCTCAAGTAGAGGGGGTAATTTTTCCCCTTTATTTTGTTCATACATT
CTTAAATTGCTTTGCCTCTCCTTTTGGAAAGCTATACTTCGGAGCACTGTTGAGCGAAGGCTCATTAGAT
ATATTTTCTGTCATTTTCCTTAACCCAAAAATAAGGGAAAGGGTCCAAAAAGCGCTCGGACAACTGTTGA
CCGTGATCCGAAGGACTGGCTATACAGTGTTCACAAAATAGCCAAGCTGAAAATAATGTGTAGCTATGTT
CAGTTAGTTTGGCTAGCAAAGATATAAAAGCAGGTCGGAAATATTTATGGGCATTATTATGCAGAGCATC
AACATGATAAAAAAAAACAGTTGAATATTCCCTCAAAAGGGTGCGCATCTGATGAGTCCGTGAGGACGAA
ACGAGCTAGCTCGTCATGATAAGATTCCGTATGCGCACCCTTAGCGAGAGGTTTATCATTAAGGTCAACC
TCTGGATGTTGTTTCGGCATCCTGCATTGAATCTGAGTTACTGTCTGTTTTCCTCAGGATTCTTTACCTA
GCTTCAAGATGTCGTCAAAGCTAAAGGTCTTGATATCTCATCTAACTTCTTTAATTCTGTTGATGGCATC
ATGAGCAGATTGATAGGAAACCCGTTTCTTCTGACGTAAGGGTGCGCATACGGAATCTTATCAGCTAAAG
GTCTTGATATCGTTTCAGAGCTATGCTGGAAACAGCATAGCAAGTTGAAATAAGGCTAGTCCGTTATCAA
CTTGAAAAAGTGGCACCGAGTCGGTGCTTTTTGATGGCCGGCATGGTCCCAGCCTCCTCGCTGGCGCCGG
CTGGGCAACACCTTCGGGTGGCGAATGGGACTTAAAGAAAGTGGAATATTCATTCATATCATATTTTTTC
TATTAACTGCCTGGTTTCTTTTAAATTTTTTATTGGTTGTCGACTTGAACGGAGTGACAATATATATATA
TATATTTAATAATGACATCATTATCTGTAAATCTGATTCTTAATGCTATTCTAGTTATGTAAGAGTGGTC
CTTTCCATAAAAAAAAAAAAAAAGAAAAAAGAATTTTAGGAATACAATGCAGCTTGTAAGTAAAATCTGG
AATATTCATATCGCCACAACTTCTTATGCTTATAAAAGCACTAATGCCTGAATTTATGTTGAAAATATGT
GTCACAAATAAAGAAACTGTGACATCTGACACATTTCCACGTACCCAATTCGCCCTATAGTGAGTCGTAT
TACGCGCGCTCACTGGCCGTCGTTTTACAACGTCGTGACTGGGAAAACCCTGGCGTTACCCAACTTAATC
GCCTTGCAGCACATCCCCCTTTCGCCAGCTGGCGTAATAGCGAAGAGGCCCGCACCGATCGCCCTTCCCA
ACAGTTGCGCAGCCTGAATGGCGAATGG
[124 nt withheld, positions 3319-3442]
C
[91 nt withheld, positions 3444-3534]
A
[49 nt withheld, positions 3536-3584]
CCTTTGACGTTGGAGTCCACGTTCTTT
[37 nt withheld, positions 3612-3648]
ACCCTATCTCGGTCTATTCTTTTGATTTATAAGGGATTTTGCCGATTTCGGCCTATTGGTTAAAAAATGA
GCTGATTTAACAAAAATTTAACGCGAATTTTAACAAAATATTAACGCTTACAATTTCCTGATGCGGTATT
TTCTCCTTACGCATCTGTGCGGTATTTCACACCGCATAGGGTAATAACTGATATAATTAAATTGAAGCTC
TAATTTGTGAGTTTAGTATACATGCATTTACTTATAATACAGTTTTTTAGTTTTGCTGGCCGCATCTTCT
CAAATATGCTTCCCAGCCTGCTTTTCTGTAACGTTCACCCTCTACCTTAGCATCCCTTCCCTTTGCAAAT
AGTCCTCTTCCAACAATAATAATGTCAGATCCTGTAGAGACCACATCATCCACGGTTCTATACTGTTGAC
CCAATGCGTCTCCCTTGTCATCTAAACCCACACCGGGTGTCATAATCAACCAATCGTAACCTTCATCTCT
TCCACCCATGTCTCTTTGAGCAATAAAGCCGATAACAAAATCTTTGTCGCTCTTCGCAATGTCAACAGTA
CCCTTAGTATATTCTCCAGTAGATAGGGAGCCCTTGCATGACAATTCTGCTAACATCAAAAGGCCTCTAG
GTTCCTTTGTTACTTCTTCTGCCGCCTGCTTCAAACCGCTAACAATACCTGGGCCCACCACACCGTGTGC
ATTCGTAATGTCTGCCCATTCTGCTATTCTGTATACACCCGCAGAGTACTGCAATTTGACTGTATTACCA
ATGTCAGCAAATTTTCTGTCTTCGAAGAGTAAAAAATTGTACTTGGCGGATAATGCCTTTAGCGGCTTAA
CTGTGCCCTCCATGGAAAAATCAGTCAAGATATCCACATGTGTTTTTAGTAAACAAATTTTGGGACCTAA
TGCTTCAACTAACTCCAGTAATTCCTTGGTGGTACGAACATCCAATGAAGCACACAAGTTTGTTTGCTTT
TCGTGCATGATATTAAATAGCTTGGCAGCAACAGGACTAGGATGAGTAGCAGCACGTTCCTTATATGTAG
CTTTCGACATGATTTATCTTCGTTTCCTGCAGGTTTTTGTTCTGTGCAGTTGGGTTAAGAATACTGGGCA
ATTTCATGTTTCTTCAACACTACATATGCGTATATATACCAATCTAAGTCTGTGCTCCTTCCTTCGTTCT
TCCTTCTGTTCGGAGATTACCGAATCAAAAAAATTTCAAGGAAACCGAAATCAAAAAAAAGAATAAAAAA
AAAATGATGAATTGAAAAGGTGGTATGGTGCACTCTCAGTACAATCTGCTCTGATGCCGCATAGTTAAGC
CAGCCCCGACACCCGCCAACACCCGCTGACGCGCCCTGACGGGCTTGTCTGCTCCCGGCATCCGCTTACA
GACAAGCTGTGACCGTCTCCGGGAGCTGCATGTGTCAGAGGTTTTCACCGTCATCACCGAAACGCGCGAG
ACGAAAGGGCCTCGTGATACGCCTATTTTTATAGGTTAATGTCATGATAATAATGGTTTCTTAGACGGAT
CGCTTGCCTGTAACTTACACGCGCCTCGTATCTTTTAATGATGGAATAATTTGGGAATTTACTCTGTGTT
TATTTATTTTTATGTTTTGTATTTGGATTTTAGAAAGTAAATAAAGAAGGTAGAAGAGTTACGGAATGAA
GAAAAAAAAATAAACAAAGGTTTAAAAAATTTCAACAAAAAGCGTACTTTACATATATATTTATTAGACA
AGAAAAGCAGATTAAATAGATATACATTCGATTAACGATAAGTAAAATGTAAAATCACAGGATTTTCGTG
TGTGGTCTTCTACACAGACAAGATGAAACAATTCGGCATTAATACCTGAGAGCAGGAAGAGCAAGATAAA
AGGTAGTATTTGTTGGCGATCCCCCTAGAGTCTTTTACATCTTCGGAAAACAAAAACTATT
